Addgene plasmid #198296: pAWP78-PVCpnf_pvc13-HA
Purpose: Produces PVCs retargeted with HA tag
Depositing lab: Feng Zhang. Depositing organization: Broad Institute. Publication: Programmable protein delivery with a bacterial contractile injection system. Kreitz J, Friedrich MJ, Guru A, Lash B, Saito M, Macrae RK, Zhang F. Nature. 2023 Apr;616(7956):357-364. doi: 10.1038/s41586-023-05870-7. Epub 2023 Mar 29. PubMed 36991127.
Backbone
  Vector backbone: pAWP78
  Vector type: Bacterial Expression
Growth in bacteria
  Bacterial resistance: Kanamycin, 50 μg/mL
  Growth temperature: 37°C
  Growth strain: DH5alpha
  Copy number: Low Copy
Gene/Insert
  Gene/Insert name: PVCpnf_pvc13-HA
  Species: Photorhabdus asymbiotica
  Cloning method: Gibson Cloning
Terms and licenses: Academic/Nonprofit Terms; Industry Terms: Not Available to Industry
How to cite: pAWP78-PVCpnf_pvc13-HA was a gift from Feng Zhang (Addgene plasmid # 198296 ; http://n2t.net/addgene:198296 ; RRID:Addgene_198296)
