[The description below was written by a language model from this plasmid's Addgene catalogue record and pLannotate feature annotations shown in this document.]
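Description:
pAWP78-PVCpnf_pvc13-HA is a large (about 25 kb) bacterial expression plasmid built on the pAWP78 backbone. It carries the Photorhabdus asymbiotica PVCpnf locus, assembled by Gibson cloning. Photorhabdus virulence cassettes (PVCs) are extracellular contractile injection systems: phage-tail-like, syringe-shaped protein complexes that bind a target cell and drive a spike through its membrane to deliver protein cargo. Pvc13 is the tail fibre component that determines which cells are recognised. As the name and stated purpose indicate, pvc13 in this construct has been modified to display an HA epitope tag, so the particles produced are "retargeted" with HA rather than carrying the native binding specificity. The record does not state exactly where in pvc13 the HA tag sits or which promoter drives the cassette.

The automated feature table covers only the backbone and leaves roughly 20 kb, between the ColE1-type origin and the resistance gene, unannotated. This region presumably holds the PVC structural operon, but its individual genes are not listed. The annotated backbone elements are a kanamycin resistance gene (aph(3')-Ia) for selection and an IncP broad-host-range replication module consisting of oriV and its activator trfA. There is also an IncP oriT with traJ, which permits conjugative mobilisation when transfer functions are supplied in trans, a ColE1/pMB1-family origin, and a short tetR remnant. The catalogue lists the plasmid as low copy despite the ColE1-type origin.

The plasmid is used to produce engineered PVC particles in bacteria, in work on reprogramming the target specificity of contractile injection systems for programmable protein delivery.
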