Features (pLannotate 1.2.2; 7 found; start..end, strand, type, name):
    251..403     -  CDS            tetR (fragment): TETR1_ECOLX - Experimental evidence at protein level: Swiss-Prot protein existence level 1. TetR is the repressor of the tetracycline resistance element; its N-terminal region forms a helix-turn-helix structure and binds DNA. Binding of tetracycline to TetR reduces the repressor affinity for the tetracycline resistance gene (tetA) promoter operator sites. From Escherichia coli.
    423..1571    -  CDS            trfA: trans-acting replication protein that binds to and activates oriV
   1843..2214    -  CDS            traJ: oriT-recognizing protein; traJ
   2247..2356    -  oriT           oriT: incP origin of transfer
   2502..3209    +  rep_origin     oriV: incP origin of replication
   3448..4036    +  rep_origin     ori: high-copy-number ColE1/pMB1/pBR322/pUC origin of replication
  24461..119     -  CDS            KanR (across the origin): aminoglycoside phosphotransferase; aph(3')-Ia; confers resistance to kanamycin in bacteria or G418 (Geneticin®) in eukaryotes
>Addgene plasmid #198296 | pAWP78-PVCpnf_pvc13-HA | addgene full sequence | sequence record 388732 | Addgene NGS Result
ATTGTCGCACCTGATTGCCCGACATTATCGCGAGCCCATTTATACCCATATAAATCAGCATCCATGTTGG
AATTTAATCGCGGCCTCGAGCAAGACGTTTCCCGTTGAATATGGCTCATAACACCCCTTGTATTACTGTT
TATGTAAGCAGACAGTTTTATTGTTCATGATGATATATTTTTATCTTGTGCAATGTAACATCAGAGATTT
TGAGACACAACGTGGCTTTCGACTTCCGGCAAGCTATACGCGCCCTAGAATTGTCAATTTTAATCCTCTG
TTTATCGGCAGTTCGTAGAGCGCGCCGTGCGTCCCGAGCGATACTGAGCGAAGCAAGTGCGTCGAGCAGT
GCCCGCTTGTTCCTGAAATGCCAGTAAAGCGCTGGCTGCTGAACCCCCAGCCGGAACTGACCCCACAAGG
CCCTAGCGTTTGCAATGCACCAGGTCATCATTGACCCAGGCGTGTTCCACCAGGCCGCTGCCTCGCAACT
CTTCGCAGGCTTCGCCGACCTGCTCGCGCCACTTCTTCACGCGGGTGGAATCCGATCCGCACATGAGGCG
GAAGGTTTCCAGCTTGAGCGGGTACGGCTCCCGGTGCGAGCTGAAATAGTCGAACATCCGTCGGGCCGTC
GGCGACAGCTTGCGGTACTTCTCCCATATGAATTTCGTGTAGTGGTCGCCAGCAAACAGCACGACGATTT
CCTCGTCGATCAGGACCTGGCAACGGGACGTTTTCTTGCCACGGTCCAGGACGCGGAAGCGGTGCAGCAG
CGACACCGATTCCAGGTGCCCAACGCGGTCGGACGTGAAGCCCATCGCCGTCGCCTGTAGGCGCGACAGG
CATTCCTCGGCCTTCGTGTAATACCGGCCATTGATCGACCAGCCCAGGTCCTGGCAAAGCTCGTAGAACG
TGAAGGTGATCGGCTCGCCGATAGGGGTGCGCTTCGCGTACTCCAACACCTGCTGCCACACCAGTTCGTC
ATCGTCGGCCCGCAGCTCGACGCCGGTGTAGGTGATCTTCACGTCCTTGTTGACGTGGAAAATGACCTTG
TTTTGCAGCGCCTCGCGCGGGATTTTCTTGTTGCGCGTGGTGAACAGGGCAGAGCGGGCCGTGTCGTTTG
GCATCGCTCGCATCGTGTCCGGCCACGGCGCAATATCGAACAAGGAAAGCTGCATTTCCTTGATCTGCTG
CTTCGTGTGTTTCAGCAACGCGGCCTGCTTGGCCTCGCTGACCTGTTTTGCCAGGTCCTCGCCGGCGGTT
TTTCGCTTCTTGGTCGTCATAGTTCCTCGCGTGTCGATGGTCATCGACTTCGCCAAACCTGCCGCCTCCT
GTTCGAGACGACGCGAACGCTCCACGGCGGCCGATGGCGCGGGCAGGGCAGGGGGAGCCAGTTGCACGCT
GTCGCGCTCGATCTTGGCCGTAGCTTGCTGGACCATCGAGCCGACGGACTGGAAGGTTTCGCGGGGCGCA
CGCATGACGGTGCGGCTTGCGATGGTTTCGGCATCCTCGGCGGAAAACCCCGCGTCGATCAGTTCTTGCC
TGTATGCCTTCCGGTCAAACGTCCGATTCATTCACCCTCCTTGCGGGATTGCCCCGACTCACGCCGGGGC
AATGTGCCCTTATTCCTGATTTGACCCGCCTGGTGCCTTGGTGTCCAGATAATCCACCTTATCGGCAATG
AAGTCGGTCCCGTAGACCGTCTGGCCGTCCTTCTCGTACTTGGTATTCCGAATCTTGCCCTGCACGAATA
CCAGCTCCGCGAAGTCGCTCTTCTTGATGGAGCGCATGGGGACGTGCTTGGCAATCACGCGCACCCCCCG
GCCGTTTTAGCGGCTAAAAAAGTCATGGCTCTGCCCTCGGGCGGACCACGCCCATCATGACCTTGCCAAG
CTCGTCCTGCTTCTCTTCGATCTTCGCCAGCAGGGCGAGGATCGTGGCATCACCGAACCGCGCCGTGCGC
GGGTCGTCGGTGAGCCAGAGTTTCAGCAGGCCGCCCAGGCGGCCCAGGTCGCCATTGATGCGGGCCAGCT
CGCGGACGTGCTCATAGTCCACGACGCCCGTGATTTTGTAGCCCTGGCCGACGGCCAGCAGGTAGGCCTA
CAGGCTCATGCCGGCCGCCGCCGCCTTTTCCTCAATCGCTCTTCGTTCGTCTGGAAGGCAGTACACCTTG
ATAGGTGGGCTGCCCTTCCTGGTTGGCTTGGTTTCATCAGCCATCCGCTTGCCCTCATCTGTTACGCCGG
CGGTAGCCGGCCAGCCTCGCAGAGCAGGATTCCCGTTGAGCACCGCCAGGTGCGAATAAGGGACAGTGAA
GAAGGAACACCCGCTCGCGGGTGGGCCTACTTCACCTATCCTGCCCGGCTGACGCCGTTGGATACACCAA
GGAAAGTCTACACGAACCCTTTGGCAAAATCCTGTATATCGTGCGAAAAAGGATGGATATACCGAAAAAA
TCGCTATAATGACCCCGAAGCAGGGTTATGCAGCGGAAAAGATCCGTCGACCCTTTCCGACGCTCACCGG
GCTGGTTGCCCTCGCCGCTGGGCTGGCGGCCGTCTATGGCCCTGCAAACGCGCCAGAAACGCCGTCGAAG
CCGTGTGCGAGACACCGCGGCCGCCGGCGTTGTGGATACCTCGCGGAAAACTTGGCCCTCACTGACAGAT
GAGGGGCGGACGTTGACACTTGAGGGGCCGACTCACCCGGCGCGGCGTTGACAGATGAGGGGCAGGCTCG
ATTTCGGCCGGCGACGTGGAGCTGGCCAGCCTCGCAAATCGGCGAAAACGCCTGATTTTACGCGAGTTTT
CCACAGATGATGTGGACAAGCCTGGGGATAAGTGCCCTGCGGTATTGACACTTGAGGGGCGCGACTACTG
ACAGATGAGGGGCGCGATCCTTGACACTTGAGGGGCGGAGTGCTGACAGATGAGGGGCGCACCTATTGAC
ATTTGAGGGGCTGTCCACAGGCAGAAAATCCAGCATTTGCAAGGGTTTCCGCCCGTTTTTCGGCCACCGC
TAACCTGTCTTTTAACCTGCTTTTAAACCAATATTTATAAACCTTGTTTTAACCAGGGCTGCGCCCTGTG
CGCGTGACCGCGCACGCCGAAGGGGGGTGCCCCCCCTTCTCGAACCCTCCCGGCCCGCTAACGCGGGCCT
CCCATCCCCCCAGGGGCTGCGCCCCTCGGCCGCGAACGGCCTCACCCCAAAAATGGCAGCCAAGCTGACC
CGCTAGGGACGTGAAGTCGATTCCTTCGATGGTTAGCAATCAAAGACTCAGAGTGCTGTCTGGAGCGTGA
ATCTAACGGTACGTATCTCGATTGCTCGGTCGCTATTCGCACTCTGCGAAAGTTCGTACCGCTCATTCAC
TAGGTTGCGAATCATGACCAAAATCCCTTAACGTGAGTTTTCGTTCCACTGAGCGTCAGACCCCGTAGAA
AAGATCAAAGGATCTTCTTGAGATCCTTTTTTTCTGCGCGTAATCTGCTGCTTGCAAACAAAAAAACCAC
CGCTACCAGCGGTGGTTTGTTTGCCGGATCAAGAGCTACCAACTCTTTTTCCGAAGGTAACTGGCTTCAG
CAGAGCGCAGATACCAAATACTGTTCTTCTAGTGTAGCCGTAGTTAGGCCACCACTTCAAGAACTCTGTA
GCACCGCCTACATACCTCGCTCTGCTAATCCTGTTACCAGTGGCTGCTGCCAGTGGCGATAAGTCGTGTC
TTACCGGGTTGGACTCAAGACGATAGTTACCGGATAAGGCGCAGCGGTCGGGCTGAACGGGGGGTTCGTG
CACACAGCCCAGCTTGKAGCGAACGACCTACACCGAACTGAGATACCTACAGCGTGAGCTATGAGAAAGC
GCCACGCTTCCCGAAGGGAGAAAGGCGGACAGGTATCCGGTAAGCGGCAGGGTCGGAACAGGAGAGCGCA
CGAGGGAGCTTCCAGGGGGAAACGCCTGGTATCTTTATAGTCCTGTCGGGTTTCGCCACCTCTGACTTGA
GCGTCGATTTTTGTGATGCTCGTCAGGGGGGCGGAGCCTATGGAAAAACGCCAGCAACGCGGCCTTTTTA
CGGTTCCTGGCCTTTTGCTGGCCTTTTGCTCACATGTTCTTTCCTGCGTTATCCCCTGATTCTGTGGATA
ACCGTATTACCGCCTTTGAGTGAGCTGTCGCGAATGCATCTAGATATAATTACATCTTCATCATTCGGTA
TTTTAAATGACATATATCCTCCTTCCGAATAGTTTTAATGGTGATGTTCGATTGGACAGTGTTTTCCATT
ATTAAAATTTTAAGTATCACATCATGTTTAATGAAGGATTGATGTTTATTAGAATATTCATAATAGCTTT
GTCTTTGCCTCTATGTAAATGAAATTGCATAAAAAGCAAATTGCATTATTGGCAATGTACTTATTCTGGA
TTTTTCGGCACGATAAATTATTGGTGTAAGTTTTATATCATGAGTAAAAATTCGGAATGATATTCCTGTC
ATTTTGTGGCGGTAGCGTTACTCAAGATATTATCCTACATCATATGTTGATTATTGTAATCAATCGAGCT
ATTTTTTGTCTAAAAAGGGGCTTTTATGTCTACAAGTACATCTCAAATTGCGGTTGAATATCCTATTCCT
GTCTATCGCTTTATTGTTTCTGTCGGAGATGAGAAAATTCCATTTAATAGTGTTTCAGGATTAGATATTA
GTTATGACACCATTGAATACCGAGATGGTGTTGGTAATTGGTTCAAAATGCCGGGTCAGAGTCAGAGCAC
TAATATCACCTTGCGTAAAGGCGTTTTCCCGGGGAAAACAGAACTGTTTGATTGGATTAACTCTATTCAG
CTTAATCAGGTAGAGAAAAAGGATATTACCATCAGTTTAACTAATGATGCAGGTACCGAATTATTAATGA
CCTGGAATGTTTCTAATGCTTTTCCCACTTCATTGACTTCACCTTCATTTGATGCCACCAGTAATGATAT
TGCAGTACAGGAAATTACGCTGATGGCAGATCGGGTGATTATGCAGGCTGTTTGAAGCATTGATATTTAA
TCATCTCATATAAGGGAACTTTTATGACAACCGTTACCAGTTATCCTGGCGTTTATATTGAAGAATTAAA
TAGCCTGGCCTTGTCAGTTTCAAATAGCGCCACAGCGGTTCCTGTTTTTGCTGTGGACGAACAAAACCAA
TATATTAGTGAAGATAATGCAATCCGTATTAATTCGTGGATGGATTATCTTAATCTGATTGGCAATTTTA
ATAATGAAGACAAATTAGATGTTTCTGTGCGTGCTTATTTTGCCAATGGAGGTGGATATTGTTATCTCGT
CAAAACAACGAGTTTAGAAAAAATTATTCCAACCTTGGATGATGTAACCTTATTGGTTGCTGCGGGCGAA
GATATTAAAACGACAGTAGATGTTTTATGTCAGCCAGGAAAAGGGTTATTCGCAGTCTTTGATGGCCCTG
AAACAGAGTTGACTATCAACGGTGCGGAAGAGGCAAAACAAGCCTATACCGCCACACCATTCGCTGCGGT
TTATTATCCTTGGTTGAAAGCGGATTGGGCTAACATAGATATTCCACCCAGTGCAGTGATGGCGGGAGTT
TATGCATCGGTGGATTTATCCCGTGGTGTATGGAAAGCGCCTGCCAATGTTGCGTTGAAAGGGGGCCTGG
AACCTAAATTTTTAGTCACGGATGAATTGCAGGGTGAATATAACACTGGCCGCGCTATCAATATGATTCG
TAATTTCAGTAACACAGGTACTACGGTTTGGGGTGCAAGAACCCTGGAAGATAAAGACAATTGGCGTTAT
GTTCCAGTGCGACGCTTGTTTAATTCTGTGGAGCGGGATATCAAGCGTGCCATGAGCTTTGCTATGTTCG
AGCCTAATAATCAGCCTACTTGGGAGCGGGTACGGGCGGCGATTAGCAACTACCTTTATAGCCTGTGGCA
ACAGGGGGGATTAGCTGGCAGCAAAGAAGAAGACGCTTATTTTGTGCAAATTGGTAAAGGTATAACGATG
ACACAGGAGCAGATTGATGCAGGGCAAATGATTGTTAAAGTCGGTTTGGCTGCTGTACGGCCTGCGGAAT
TTATCATTCTCCAGTTTACGCAAGATGTAGAACAGCGTTAATCATATGATTATGAGGAGTTATCATGTCT
GCTATTCTGAAAGCGCCTGGCGTTTATATTGAAGAAGACGCTTCCCTAGCGTTGTCTGTCAGTAACAGCG
CGACTGCCGTGCCTGTTTTTATCGGAAAATTTACTCCGACAGTGGTTGATTCAATCCAAGTCTGTACCCG
TATCAGCAACTGGCTTGAATTCACTTCCTCTTTTTCCCTAGCTCCAACAGTTGAGATTGTTGTCCAATCT
AACACTGAATCTGAATCTGAATCTGAAACTTACCACTATATTGAGACAATCAATTTATCTCCAGCTGTGG
AAGCATTGCGACTCTATTTTCAAAATGGCGGAGGAGCTTGCTATATCTACCCATTAAATGATGCTGAAGA
TGAATTGGTTCTGGCGGCCATACCAGAAGTCATTGAACAGAAAGGTGATATTACTCTGTTGGTTTGCCCG
GAACTCGATCTGGATTACAAAACTAAGATCTATGGCGCAGTGAGCTCACTGTTGAATGATAACAAAGTGG
GCTATTTCCTGATTGCGGATAGCAATGATGGAGAATCTGTGTCAGGAGTATGGAATAGTGCTAAGGCCGC
CGCCTATTATCCCCAGTTGGAAACTAACCTAAAATTTTCCACGTTGCCTGGGGATAAGGACATTCGTATC
AGCGGTTATCAGGATGATGATGAAACACATAAACCGAAAAACTTGGATGAGCTCAGGACAATCAACGAGG
CGTTGGCACAGGATATTGATGCAAGATTGCTCGAGGAGAAACAACGTGCTGTCATCATTCCGCCAAGTGC
TGCCATTGCGGGCATTTATTGCCAAACGGATAATCGTCGCGGTGTTTGGAAAGCGCCAGCCAACGTTGCG
CTCACAGGGATCGGGAGTTTGCTTGATAAGGTAGACGATGAACGGCAGGGAGAGATGAATGACAAGGGAA
TCAATGTCATCCGTTCATTTACCGACCGTGGTTTTATGGTCTGGGGAGCCCGTACTTGTGTGGACGCTGC
CAACATCAGCTGGCGTTATATTCCTGTTCGTCGCCTGTTCAATTCCGTTGAACGAGATATCCGCCAGGCG
CTGCGCGCTGTGTTGTTTGAAACTAATAGTCAGCCTACCTGGGTACGTGCTAAGGCTGCCGTTGATCAAT
ATCTTTATACCCTTTGGCAGAAAAATGCATTGATGGGTGCTCGCCCGGAAGAAGCTTATTTTGTGCAAAT
TGGTCAGGATATCACCATGTCCGAGGCTGATATTAAACAGGGTAAGATGATCATGACTGTTGGTTTGGCA
GCAGTGCGGCCAGCTGAGTTCATCATTCTGCAATTTACGCAGGATGTTGTTCAGTAATCTCCATGACTAA
ACGCCAGGCACTGTATTGACAGTGCCTACTCTAACCATCTTGGAGGAGGTGATGATGATGGAGAGACTCC
AACCGGGTGTGACTTTAACAGAAAGTATAATCACGATGGGTCAGCAAGAGATACCCAGTGCTGTGCCGGT
GTTTATTGGTTACACCGTTCGTTATCCGGAACAATCGGAAGCATCAGTCCGTATCGACAGTTTGGCCGAG
TATACCAGCCTGTTTGGTGACGACCATGTGATGATGTTTGCTGTCAGGCACTATTTTGATAATGGCGGGC
AACAGGCATTTGTTTTACCCCTGAAGGACAATATGCCATCAGTGGAGATGACCACAGCTGAAGCGGAAAA
TCTGATAGCCGCATTGCGCTCTGCTACGGTTAGCGAAGCCATTGGTGGGCATAGTCAGATTACACTGATT
TTGGTACCGGATATGGCTCGGCTTAATGACAGTGATATTGATGACTCCTCAACCCAGGTAAGCCTGTGGT
CCCAAGGCTGGGAGGCGCTGCTGCAATTGAGTCAGGTTAGGCCCAACCTCTTTGTGCTGTTAGATGCGCC
GGATAATGTTGAACAGGCGCAGAAGTGTATGACAACGCTATCGTCAGATTATCGTCAATGGGGGGCAGCA
TATTGGCCTCGTCTGGAAACTACCTATCAGAAAGAAATATCTGGCAAGGACAATGAATCTCAGGGAATTT
TCCAGGGGACTGTTCTGTCACCCACAGCCGCGGTCGCAGCGGTAATTCAACGCACGGATAACGACGCGGG
TGTTTGGAAAGCACCGGCCAATATTGCCTTATCCCAGGTTATTCGACCTGTTAAATCTTATCTTCAGGGA
AGTGTACTGTTTAACAGCAGCGGCACTTCGCTCAATGTGATCCGCAGTTTCCCAGGTAAGGGCATACGGG
TATGGGGATGCCGCACTCTGGAAAACACGGATAATACGCAGTGGCGCTATCTGCAAACACGTCGGCTGGT
TTCCTATGTAACAGCGCATTTGACCCAATTGGCTCGCATGTATGTCTTCGAGCCAAATAATGAACTTACC
TGGATGAAGTTAAAAGGACAAAGTTACAACTGGTTACGGCAATTATGGTTGCAGGGTGGCTTGTATGGTT
CACAGGAGGATGAGGCATTTAACATTCTGTTAGGCGTAAACGAGACGATGACTGAGGATGATGTTCGTGC
AGGAAAAATGATCATGAAAGTTGAGTTGGCTGTGTTGTTTCCTGCCGAATTTATTGAGATCAGTTTGGTG
TTTAATACCCAAACAGAGGCGCTGTCTTAAGAAGGAAAAAGTACGATGAACGATTATTACACACCCGTGG
TATCCCATCGTTTTATGGCGAGTTTTATTTTTAACCGCATTCCCGATCCGCTGGATATTCGTTTTCAGCG
TATCTCTGGCCTTAGTCGGGAACTACAGGTGACTCAGTACAGTGAGGGAGGAGAAAATGCCCGTAATAAC
TATTTAGCTGAGAAAATCCAACACGGTACGTTGACTTTGGAACGGGGCGTGATGACAGTCTCGCCATTGA
CCTGGATGTTTGATCGGGTATTGAGTGGTGAAAAAATCGCTTATGCCGATGTGGTGGTGATGCTACTGAA
TGAAAATTCACTGCCATTGTCCAGTTGGACGTTGAGCAATGCGCTGCCGGTACGCTGGCAAACCAGCGAC
TTTGACGCTAACAGCAATGCCATATTGGTGAATACCCTTGAATTGCGTTACCAGGATATGCGCTGGCTTG
GAGTCAAAATATGACAGTAGAAATCAGAGAGTTACTTATCCAGGCAAAGGTAGTGCCATCAACACGACCG
ACTGAATCAGAACGGCAAAACCATTCTTTGATACAGGAAAGTCTGGATGAGGCGACTTGGGTGGAAACGA
TAAAACGCGAAGTGTTGGCCGCATTACGCGATGAGGAAGGGTGGCGTCCATGAGTCTGATTGAACGTGGT
TTAGCTAAGCTGACAATTAATGCTTATAAGGATAGGGAAGGGAAGATACGGGCAGGAACGTTGCAGGCCA
TGTATAACCCTGACTCCTTGCAACTGGATTACCAAACGGATTATCAGCAATCCCAAGCGATTAATAGCGA
AAAGCAAAGTAGCATTTATGTACAGGCCAAGCCCGCAGGGTTATCACTTGAATTAATTTTTGATGCCACG
ATGCCGGGTAACAAAACCCCCATTGAAGAGCAGCTCATGCAGCTCAAGCAACTGTGCAGTGTGGATGCAA
CCAGTAACGAGACGCGATTCCTGCAAGTTAAATGGGGCAAAATGCGTTGGGAAAGTCGGGGTTACTTTGC
TGGCAGGGCCAAGAGTTTGTCTGTGAATTACACTTTGTTTGATCGTGATGCGACTCCCTTGAGGGTACGG
GTAATATTGGCATTAGTGGCTGATGAAAGTCTGGTGTTGCAGGAGACTGAACAAAATCTGCAATCTCCGG
CAAAAATCGCATTACGCATACAGGATGGGGTATCTCTGGCTCTGATGGCAGCCAGTACGGCATCAACATT
GTCAGGCGGTGTGGATTATCTGACGCTGGCCTGGCAAAACGGTCTGGATAATCTCAATGGGTTCGTTCCG
GGTGAAATATTGCAGGCCACCAGGGGAGACGAATCATGAGCCACCAACTGAAAATTATTGCAGATGGTAA
GGCACTGTCACTTTTGGCCGCGGTAGATGTGGACACCTGTTATCGGGTTAACAGTATACCTTCTGCGACA
TTGAAACTGAGCGTACCGGATAGGCCACTCTCTTCTTTCAGTCAGACGGATGTTCAGACAGAACTGGCCC
ACTGTCAGGTAGGGAAAACCCTGCGTCTGGAATTGATTGATGGTAGCAAAAAATGGGTGCTGTTTAATGG
TCTTATTACCCGTAAGGCTCTGAGAATTAAGAATAAGCAATTATTGCTCACTCTGGTTGTCAAGCATCGG
TTGCAACTGATGGTGGATACCCAGCATTCACAGCTGTTTAAAGACAAAAGCGAAAAAGCGATCTTAAGCA
CGCTATTGAATCAGACCGGAATCAATGCTCGCTTCGGAAAGATAGCGGCGTTAGATCAAAAGCATGAACA
GATGGTGCAATTTCGTTGTTCAGACTGGCATTTTCTGTTGTGCCGACTGTCGGCAACCGGTGCATGGTTG
TTACCTGCCATAGAAGACGTTCAGTTTGTTCAACCTGATGCTCTGAAATCAAACTCAGCCTATACCTTGA
AGAGCAGGGGGGATGAGAACAAAGACATCGTTGTCAAGGATGCTTACTGGCAGTTTGACAATCAAATCAA
CCCCGCTTTGCTGGAAGTCAGTGGCTGGGATATCAGTAAGCAGCAGGTACAATCAGGCGGTCGCTACGGA
AAAATCGCGTTGGGTAAGGCGGCACTCTCTCCTGATGGATTGGCATCCCTTAATAAAACGGGTTGGGACA
TTTGTTATAGCAGTCCGTTAACAACCCAGGAAAGCGGTTATCTGGCACAGGGATTATTGCTTAACCAGCG
CATTTCTGGGGTGACAGGAGAATTTTTGCTCAAAGGAGATGGGCGTTACCAGTTGGGAGACAACATTCAG
CTGACTGGATTTGGTTCACAGTTAGATGGTACGGCAAGCATTACTGAGGTTCGCCACCGTCTTAATCGGC
GAATTGATTGGGAAACCACGGTGAGCATTGGTTTACAACATGAATATTTGCCGATATTACCTGATGCTCC
CGAACTACATATTGCGACAGTAGCGAAATATCAGCAGGACAGTGCGGTGTTAAACCGTATCCCCATTATT
CTGCCGGTACTGAATCGTCCCAATGAATTTTTGTGGGCCAGATTGGGGAAACCTTATGCTAGCCATGAAA
GCGGTTTCTGTTTTTACCCAGAGCCAGGTGACGAAGTTATTATTGGTTTTTTTGAAAATGATCCGCGTTA
TCCAGTTATTTTAGGTGCTATGCATAATCCGAAAAATAAGGCCCCTTTTGAACCAACCCAAGATAATAGG
GAAAAAGTATTGATCGTTAAAAAAGGTGAAGCGCAACAACAATTAGTCATTGATGGCAAAGAGAAAATGA
TCCGAATTAATGCGGGTGAAAATCAAATAATGCTTCAGCAAGATAAAGACATTTCTCTGTCAACGAAAAA
AGAATTAACACTGAAAGCGCAGACAATGAATGCCACGATGGATAAATCATTGGCAATGTCCGGGAAAAAC
AGTGTTGAAATCAAAGGCGCAAAAATTAATCTTACCCAATGAAAGGTGACGATGAATGGAAAATCAAATA
CTGACACAACTCTATGGTCGTGGTTGGGCTTTTCCTCCGGTCTTTTCCCTTGAAAAGGGGGTAGAGATGG
CTGAAGGGGCGGAAGATGTGAGACAAAGTTTGCAGATTCTGTTTAGTACTGAGCCGGGGGAACGTCTTAT
GCGTGAAAATTATGGCTGCGGATTAAATGATTTTATGTTTGAAAATATCCGCAATGAACTTATTGCTGAA
ATTGAATCCCATATCCATGACAACGTATTACGATATGAACCCCGGGCTGATATGACTGATATTCAGGTTC
GTCAATCCCCTGGCATGGGGAATACTTTGCAAGTGCAGGTCATGTATCGCCTGAGAGGGAGTGATATCAA
TCAACAAATCCAGGGAGTACTTGCACTGAGTGAAGGCCGGGTGACGGAGGTAGTATGAGTGAAGCGATTG
TGGTGGATGGTGACGTGTTACAGTTTGATCCCAACTTTGGCAATCGGCAGGTGACGGTTCCCAGCCCAGG
AAAAATTAGCGGCACAGGACATGCGCAGGTAAGTGGAAAAAAAGTGTGTATTCTGGGGGATGAGAAACAG
GTCAGGGTTTCTGCAACCTATATTACAACAACACATACTACGCCGGGAACAGGAACCATTACTATCAGTG
CTCTGGATGCTGGCCAGCAGGCCCTTCAGTGTACCAGTGGGGCGGCTTTAATTATCAAGGGGCAGCAATT
TACGGCGATGTTTACGCCTGAATTGCCAGCCATGAATAATACAGTGACTCCGCCACAACCGGATGTTACG
ACACCTTCATCAGGAAAAGGACGTTTTATCACTCAACAAAATTTTGCTACCGTAAATTAGAGTATTGACT
GAATTAAATAGAATTAACGAAGGTGTAAATAATTATTTATTTGCTGACGAATCGCTGTGACAAATAAACA
CAGGTGATGTTATGGAATTAAATGAGTTAACTAACAAATTGTCAAATTTGGTGCCAATGACCGATTTTAA
ATTAGATAATCGAGCCAGTTTGCAATTGCTTAAATATATTGAAGCGTATACGAAGATAATACCCTTTAAT
TCTGGCGATAAATATTGGAATGACTTTTTCTTTATGTCAGGAAATACGCCAGAGAAACTTGCAAAATTAT
ATCAGAAAGAAATAGAACCCAATGGGGAGTTATTACCTCAGCAGGCTTTTTTGTTGGCGGTTTTGCGTTT
ATTGGAAACACCAATATCCTTATTAAATGTATTACCTGCTGCTCATCGTGAGCTCTATTATCGGGAGCTT
TTAGGCTTGTCTTCCCATGCGGCACAGCCTGATCAGGTTGCTTTATCTATGGAACTGAATTCGACAGTGA
TGGAACAGCTGCTCCCTGAAGGAACCCTGTTTGAGGCTGGTCAGGATGAACAAGGCAATGCATTGCAATA
TGCCCTGGATGCCAGTTTGCTGGCTAATCGTGGATATATCAGTGACTTGCGCTGGTTACGGAATGACGGG
GAAAAGCAATGGGTTACTTCTGCTCCATGGGATTTACAGGCACAGGTGTCACTGCCGTCTGATGGGATAC
GATTATTTGGTAAGACAAATAGTGATCAGCAGGTATTTGGTGGGGTGTTGATAACGTCATCACTTCTGGC
GATGGAAGCGGGGATAAGGAAGATCATTGTTACTTTTGAGCAGGAGATGAACACCCAAGAACTGGTGGCA
CAGGTCAGCAGTGGAAATCAATGGCTAACATTGACGTCTGAGGTAAATAAGAAAGAGGTCACACTGACAC
TGTCAGACAAAGAACCGGCAATCAGTGCGCCAGAGGATCTGGATAATCTCTTTTTCACGCAACCGGTACT
CAGGCTACAGGGAAAGGATAGTCAGGCACTGCCGGAGGTGACGGGTATCAGCGTTTCGGAAAAGGATGAT
ACTAAGGATACCTCTTTTGAGATGTATCACTTAACACCATTTGGTTATAGCAGTGATATAGAGCCATTGG
AGGAAAATCCAGCGTTATATTTAGGCTTTACTGATGTAAAGCCAGGGCAAACACTGGCGCTGTATTGGAA
ATTAAAATCCCCGCAGCAACCAACCGTTTCCTGGTATTACCTGGATCAACATAATCAATGGGCTGAATTG
GATTCATGGGTCAGTGATGGAACCCAGAATCTGTATCAGGATGGTACTTGGCACGTTGAGTTGCCTGTGG
ATGCATCCAATCAGGCAGAGCAGATGCCAGTTGGACGCTATTGGTTGCGGGCAGTGGTGGAGGTACCCGC
TCATGAGGGGGCGTTGGGGAAGGCTCCTTGGCTATATGGTCTAATCTATAACGCCATGACGGCAACCTTG
GTTAATGTAGATAGCATCAGTGACAGCCATTTCTTAACCCCTTTGCCTGCCAGCAGCATACAGCGGCCCG
TTGAACCCATCATTGTGTTGGCATCGGTCAACCAGCCTTGGGCATCATGGGGTGGACGTATACCTGAATC
CTACAGTGCCTTTTTTGAACGGATAGCTCAAAACCTGTCTCATCGAAACCGGTCCTTAACCTGGGGAAAT
ATGGTGACATTACTCAAAGAGCGTTATGTCAGCATCTTTGATGTTAAGTATCCAGGTAATGATGAACTCA
CCAGAGTGCCAGCATTGGAGCAGCAGCAACTAACAGTGATTCCAGCAAACCGGTACAACGATAGCGATGA
TTCTCTGCGTCCGGTACTGAATCCTGCTCGTCTGCAAGAGATGGCTGATTGGTTGCAGCAGAAAGACTCT
CCCTGGGCCTCTATTGAGGTCAGGAATCCAGAATACTTGGATGTGAAAATCCATTACGAGGTGATTTTTA
AACCTGATGTGAACGAAGATTTTGGCTATCGCCAGCTACAGCAGCAACTGTGTGAGGTGTATATGCCTTG
GAGCATAGATGAGCAGCGGCCCGTTGTATTGAATAACAGCATTAATTATTTCCAGTTGTTAGCCACTATT
CAACAGCAACCGCTGGTTGAGCGAGTCACTCGTCTGACACTACATCGGGCTGATTCTTCTGATGAGAGTG
ATGGTACAGCATCTGTGGAAGCCAAAGATAATGAAGTGCTTATTTTAGTCTGGGAAGAGGACGATAATCT
GCAATACCGAGGAAATGACTATGAGTAATCAGGATGCACTGTTTCATAGCGTTAAAGACGATATTCACTT
TGATACCTTGCTGGAACAAGCTCATCAGGTGATTGAAAAACAGGCTGAAAAACTGTGGAGTGATACGGCA
GAGCATGATCCGGGTATCACATTTTTGCAGGGAATCAGTTACGGTGTGTCAGATTTGGCTTACCGACATA
CATTACCCCTGAAAGATTTACTGACTCCGGCGCCGGATGAGCAGCAGCAAGAGGGAATTTTTCCTGCCGA
ATTTGGCCCGCATAATACACTGACTTGTGGGCCGGTGACAGCGGATGATTATCGCAAGGCATTGTTAGAT
CTACACAGCAGCGACAGCCTGGATGGTACTCAGCAGGATGAGGGGGATTTTCTGTTCCGGAGTGTGCAAC
TGGTGCGTGAACCGGAAAAACAGCGTTATACCTATTGGTATGATGCAACCAAGAGGGAATATAGCTTTGT
CAACAGTGAAGGGGCTAAAGAGTTTACCTTGCGGGGGAATTACTGGTTGTATCTGGAACCAACCCGTTGG
ACTCAGGGTAATATTGCCGCTGCTACCAGACAACTGACAGAATTTTTGACTAAAAATCGCAATATTGGTG
AATCTGTCAGCAACATTATCTGGCTACAACCGGTTGATCTGCCACTGTTGCTGGATGTTGAACTGGATGA
TGATGTAGGTGCACAGGATGTCCCCGGTATTTTTGCGGCGGTGTATAGCACCGCAGAGCAGTATCTGATG
CCTGGAGCACAGCGTTACCGTACGGAAGTACTGCAAAATGCTGGGATGAGCAATGATCAAATCTTCGAAG
GTCCATTATTGGAACATGGCTGGATACCAGAGCTGCCGGCAGCCCGTGATTATACTCAAAGGCTCACTCT
CAATCTTAGCCGGTTGGTAAATAGTCTGCTTGAGATTGAGGGCATTAAACATGTGAATCGTCTTCGTCTG
GATGATAGCTTCGATAAAACTGCTATTGAACCCGTTAAGGGGGATACCTGGTCGTGGTCGATCAAAGAGG
GCTATTATCCACGTCTTTGGGGAGAAGACCCACTTAACCAATTGGCGCAACAAAATGGCCCGCTTAGGGT
GATAGCCAAAGGAGGGATTAGCGTCAGTGTGAGTAAAGAGCAAATCCAGGCCAGTTTACCCAGTCAATCA
CTGATTCAAAATGAGCCGGTAATATTGGCTTACGGCCAGCACCGTGACGTTGGCAGCTATTATCCCGTCA
GTGATACTTTGCCGCCTTGCTATGGACTACAACATTCTTTGTCTGAAAGTGAACACTTATTGCCACTTCA
TCAATTTATGTTGCCATTTGAACAATTATTGGCCTGTGGTTGTCAACAGATAGCCATGCTCCCGCGGTTA
CTGGCTTTTCAGCGCGAAGGTTATGAGGTTTGGGGTGATCAGTGGCCCTTTAAGTCAGGCTCAGTGAATG
ATGACGCCCATCAAGATTATGCCCCTGCATTAAAGGATTTGTTAGGACAGATTGCGCTGGATAGTGATCA
TGAATTGGATATTATTAATTACTTGCTGGGTTACTTTGGCACACAGCGGGCACCGCGTACCTTTACGACA
CAACTCGATGATTTTCGTGCGGTCCAACAGGGTTATCTGGCCCAGCAACCGACATTGACTTACCACCGCT
CCAATATTCGTATCGATCAGGTATCGTCGCTACAAAAACGTATTGCTGCTCGCATGGGGCTGGGCGGTGA
GTTGTTTAAACCTCAACCGGATCTGAGCCAACTGCCTTTTTATTTGATTGAACATCGAGCGTTGCTGCCA
GTCAAACCCAATAGTCAGTTTGATAAGGAACAGAAACCAGCCTCGGTGACAGAGGAGGGGGGCAGCCAAA
CAGGTCAACATTATGTGGTCATTGAACAGAAGGGCATTGATGGCAAGCTGACACAGGGGCAAGTGATCAA
TTTAATTCTGTATGAAGGAGAGCAGGGAGAAACCCAATTTACGATACGCGGTCAGATGGTATTCAAAACC
GAGGGGGATAAGTTTTGGTTGGATGTGAATAATAGTGCGCAACTGGAATATAATCTGGCGCGGGTAATGA
CAGCAGCCAAGGCGAGTAAACTCTTTTGGCAAAACAGCCCGGTATGGATGGAGGATATGGGCTATCGTCT
GGCCTATGCTAGTGACCAATCCTCATTGCCTGTGAATCAACGGCGCTTGACCCGCACAGTGCAAACTCCA
TTCCCGCCGATGGTTGTTGTAGGTAGCGAAATCACCCTGTTAAAGCAGGTGGGGATAGTCAATTTAAAAA
AAGCGGAGTCAGAAAAACTTTATGCAAAAGTTGTTAGCTTTGATCGCATTGAAGGGACCTTGATTATTGA
GCGTTTGGGTAATTCCACTCTGGCTTTTCCTACCTCGGAAGAGGCGTGGCGGTATAGTTGGTATTTTTCG
GGGGAGAAATATGAAAGGACTGACCGCTTTTCATTTGTGATTAGCGTAGTAGTGAACAGTGACTTAATTA
AATTGCCCGGTGTTGATCCCTATAAATTGGAAGAATGGGTGAAAGAAACGATTCTTACCGAATTTCCAGC
TCATATTTCTATGATTATCCATTGGATGGATCGGGAAGCCTTTTTAAATTTCGCCAATACCTATCAGCGT
TGGCAAAATAATGGTACGCCACTGGGGGATGCGGCTTATTCCATTCTAGAAAGTTTGACACTTGGTAAAT
TGCCATCTGCCTTAAAAGGTGTTGGCACAATGCGTATTGCCACATCTAGTCAAAGAGAAGAAGTGGTGGG
TAGTAATGGTGATCAATGGAATACAGATGGAATAACCCAGAATGAATTATTCTATGTTCCTAAAGAGAGC
TAGGAAAAATAAATATCTGCCACTAATGATGTTGAATTAAATATGTTTTCTGGAGTTAATCATGAACGAA
ACTCGTTATAATGCAACTGTACAAGAACAACAAACATTATCTAATCCAAAAGCTGTTGGACCTGACATCG
ATAAATTAAAGGATAAATTTAAAGAGGGCAGTATTCCCCTGCAAACCGATTTCAATGAGTTAATTGATAT
TGCCGATATTGGACGTAAAGCCTGTGGTCAAGCGCCACAACAAAATGGCCCAGGAGAAGGATTGAAATTG
GCTGATGACGGTACGCTTAATTTAAAAATAGGCACTTTTTCCAATAAAGACTTTTCTCCATTAATATTAA
AAGATGATGTTTTATCTGTAGATCTTGGTAGTGGTCTGACTAATGAAACCAATGGAATCTGTGTCGGTCA
GGGCGATGGTATTACAGTTAACACTAGCAATGTAGCTGTAAAACAAGGTAACGGAATTAGCGTTACTAGT
AGTGGTGGTGTTGCCGTTAAAGTTAGTGCTAATAAGGGACTTAGCGTTGATAGTAGTGGTGTTGCAGTTA
AAGTTAATACTGATAAGGGAATTAGCGTTGATGGTAATGGTGTTGCAGTTAAAGTTAATACTAGTAAAGG
AATTAGCGTTGATAATACAGGTGTTGCAGTTATAGCTAATGCTAGTAAGGGAATTAGCGTTGATGGTAGT
GGTGTTGCAGTTATAGCTAATACTAGTAAAGGAATTAGCGTTGATGGTAGTGGTGTTGCAGTTATAGCTA
ATACTAGTAAAGGAATTAGCGTTGATAATACAGGTGTTGCAGTTATAGCTAATGCTAGTAAGGGAATTAG
CGTTGATGGTAGTGGTGTTGCAGTTATAGCTAATACTAGTAAAGGAATTAGCGTTGATGGTAGTGGTGTT
GCAGTTATAGCTAATACTAGTAAAGGAATTAGCGTTGATAGTAGTGGTGTTGCAGTTAAAGTTAAAGCTA
ATGGCGGAATTAAAGTAGATGCTAATGGTGTTGCAATTGATCCTAATAATGTACTCCCCAAGGGAGTGAT
TGTAATGTTCTCTGGCAGTACTGCACCAACTGGTTGGGCGTTATGTGATGGCAATAATGGTACACCAAAT
TTAATCGATCGATTTATTTTAGGTGGGAAAGGGACTGATATTAATGGAGTGAGTACTAATACAGCTTCAG
GTACTAAAAATAGTAAGTTATTCGATTTCAGTTCTGATGAAGCTACATTAACTATTGATGGTAAAACACT
GGGGAGAGGTGGCTCTGGTGGTTATCCGTATGATGTTCCGGATTATGCAGGCGGTTCTGGCGGCCACGAT
CATGATATTAAGATAACGGGCACAGGAAAACATTCTCACAAAAACAAAGTAACAGTCCCTTATTATATTC
TGGCTTTCATCATAAAGCTTTAATATATATGAAAAATTGAAAATATAAATTATCCATTAATAATAAAGAG
GATATTAGCATGACTTCGGAGCCAAATCTGTTAAACCGGATTACAATTACTATTGAAGCTAATAATCAAC
AAGTAGCTAGAAAAGTATTGCATGGCTCCTTGCTTAATCAAGCTAATATAAATAAATTATTTAATTCATA
CTTTAATGAATATGAAATTAATAGGGGTGTTTATTTAGAAACATTAATCCTGAATCTTGGTACGATAAAT
TTCCATGATTTTAATTCATTGTTTCCTACTCTCCTAAAAGCTGCATTGAATAAAGAATTCAGTCAATATC
AGATAAACAACCATAGGGAAGAAATGCTATTTAATGAGACAATATCAAATCAAGCTACTGATAAGTCTTA
CATATTTGGCGATAACAAATTAATTGATGCAGAGAATTTCATTCACTTTTTATATCAAAAGCATTCCACA
TTAAATCTAGTAGAAGCAATGGGAAATAATGGTATTGAAAAATTAACAAATCAGTTAACACAAATAGAAA
ATAAATTTGCGTTATTATTGGCAAAAAGTTGTTTGTCTGAGGAAGGCTTAAAACGACTCTTGGCTATCAA
ACAACCCGATTTATTAATCGCTATCAATCGCAGATTATCTGAAAGAATAAATAGACCACAATATCAGGAG
AAGCTTGTTTCCTGCGGACAACTGATATTTAGTGCTCTGGGATATATACAACAGTACAATATACAGGAAA
TTCCTAAACCGGATGAAAAAGTTATTGCACGCATAACAACTGAACTTAATAATAATGGTTTGCTTAATAC
AATACCTATTATTACACTATTTCGTCAGAGTGGGATTAACGATTCATCACTAAATGATTGGCTAAAGAAA
ATCTGGCAGGTGAGATCAATTTCACAGTTATGCAGAAAGTATCTTTCTGCTAAGGAATACCAATATCTGT
CAGAACATTTTGTTTCAAAGAGCGTCGATAAAAATAGATATGATGAAGAGCCCGTAAATCAGAGCATATT
ATCAAGGTTGAATAATAATTCCATTAAAGAAGGAAATAATCACAGTCAACTCTGTACTCTCAGTAGACTA
TATTCTGAACCCGTTGTATTACCTGAACAAACCATTCTACGTCAGGTTAGTAATACAGTAGATCAGAGCA
TATTATCAAGGTTGAATAATGCCTCCATTAAAGAAGGAAATAACCAAAGTCAACTTCGCACTCTCAGTAG
ACTATATTCTGAGCCCGTTGCATTACCTGAACAAACCATTCCACGTCAGGTTAGTAATACAGGTATATTA
ATTCTATGGCCAATGCTACCTACACTATTTAACCAGCTTGGTCTACTTGAGAAAAAGAAATTTATCCATC
GTCAGGCCCAGTTTAATGCCGTTGATTTTCTTGATTACCTGATTTGGGGAACCGAAGATGTGAAAGTGGA
ACGAAAGGTTTTGAATAATGTTCTATGTGGGTTAATGGCTGATGAAATTACTGAACCAATGCCTATTGAA
CCAGAAAAACAATGGATAATAATTCAATGGCTGGACGCTATTATCTCCCAACTTTCTGGCTGGAAAAAGT
TAAGTCGTAATGACGTCCGTCAATTATTTCTACAACGACCAGGAGAATTACTGATCAATGAACAGGAAAT
TAAAATCACAATACAGCAACAACCATTTGATGCTCTGTTAACTGATTGGCCGTGGCCAATGAATATGGCT
TGTTTTAGCTGGTTGAGTCAACCATTAACCATTACGTGGTTATAACCATTGACCACAATGACTTAGTCTG
AGTAAAAAATATGAATATATCGCCTGTTTTTTATGATTCATTGAATCAGGATAACGACCGTGATCTATCG
TTTTTATTTAGCGAACTGGAACGAATAGATCTCGCTCTTCAACACCATTTTTATTGTGTAGAAAGTCAGC
GAAGTGAGCTCCTGGATGAGTTTCTGCTCACTGAGGCGGAAGTGGTGACCAGGCTGGATAAGCCACTTGG
TAAACCTCATTGGATAAATGATGATTATCTGGCGATATCGCAAAAGGGCAATGTAAGCCTAATGGCAGCG
TCCAGATTAATGGATCTGATCGAACGCTTTGAACTGACTGATTTTGAGCGCGATGTTTTACTATTAGGCT
TATTGCCCCATTTTGATAGCCGCTATTATCGACTGTTTTCGCTGATTCAAGGGGGACAACAGGGTCGATT
ACCTTCTTTTGCGCTGGCATTGGAACTGTTTTGCCACTCGGCGCTGGAGAAACAGGTACAGCAAGCGAGT
TTTCTGCACCGGGCACCTTTGATGGGTTGCCAGCTATTATCCATCGATACTAGTCAAAAAACGCTGGCCT
GGCTCCAGACTCCCTTTATTACTGACAGCGGGGTATATCACTTTTTACTGGGGCATCACTACATTATGCC
GGCTTTAGAACATTGTGCTGAGTGGTTAACACCGACAGGGATTGGCTGTTATCCTGAAGGATTAAAACAA
GTACTGGGTAACGTATTGTTATCTGACAACGATAATATTAGACCGATTGTCTTATTACGGGGAATGGCCG
GCAGTGCCAGAGCTTATACCATTACTAATATGATGGCTTCAGAAGGGAAGCAAACACTGCTGGTAGATAT
ATCCAAACTTGCTGATAGCGATGAAAAAAACATTATTCTTCAGATAAAGCATATTTTGCGGGAAACCCGC
ATGCATGGAGCATGTTTATTATTACGGAATTTTTGCTTGTTAGTGGAACAGAATAAACAACTATTGGACT
CCCTGTCAGAGTTATTGAATCAACCTGAATTAAGAATTGTTTGCCTGATTGAGCCTTATTCCCCATTGGT
ATGGCTGAAAAAGATACCGGTATTACTGATTGAGATGCCACTTTTAACGCCTGCGGAAAAAGCCAGATTG
TTAATTGCCAGCTTACCGGATAATTGTTCCGAGGATATTGATACGATAACTTTAAGCCAGCGTTACACTT
TTAACCCAGAAACCCTGCCATTGATTTTGCAAGAGGCCCAGCTTTATCAACAGCAGCGAGATCCGCTGGA
TATCTTGCAGCAATGCGATATACGCCAGGCATTAAATTTGCGTGCTCAACAAAATTTCGGTCAATTGGCA
CAGCGGATTATTCCTAAGCGCTCATTAAAGGATTTATTGGTATCCGATGAGATTGCTCAGCAGTTACGGG
AAATACTCATAGCAATTAAGTATCGGGAACAGGTTCTGGCGGGAGGGTTTAAAGATAAAATTGCCTATGG
CACTGGTATCAGCGCCCTGTTTTATGGTGATTCAGGCACTGGAAAAACCATGGCAGCAGAAGTGATTGCT
GACCACATTGGCGTTGACTTAATAAAAGTGGATTTATCTACAGTAGTGAATAAATACATCGGTGAAACAG
AAAAAAACTTATCCCGTATTTTCGATTTGGCGGAACAGGATGCAGGGGTATTATTCTTTGATGAAGCTGA
CGCACTGTTTGGTAAACGCAGTGAAACTAAAGATTCCCAGGACAGACATGCCAATATTGAAGTTTCTTAC
TTATTACAGCGCCTGGAGAATTACCCGGGTCTGGTCATTTTATCCACCAATAATCGTGGTCATTTAGACA
GTGCTTTTAATCGTCGTTTTACTTTCATTACCCGTTTTACTTACCCGGATGAAAAAATCCGTAAAAAAAT
GTGGCAGGAAATTTGGCCTAGAAATATAAAAATATCGGAAGATATCGATTTTAACGAATTAGCTCAACGA
ACAAGCGTGACTGGCGCGAATATCCGCAATATTGCTTTATTGTCTTCATTCTTTGCTTCAGAGCAGGGGA
ATGATGAAGTCAGTAATGAAAATATTGAAATTGCATTGAAGCGTGAATTAGCTAAAGTCGGACGATTAAC
ATTTTAAAAGTTATCACAATGAAAGTATTGAAATATTAAATAAATTTATTACCAAAAAGTTATCACGATA
TAATTTAAGAGAGGTTTTTTATGTTAAACACGCAAACTATTATTGATGTCAATAAGGCAATGGATGCCAT
GCTGCGCGCATATCTGAATCAAGATATTGCCATTCGTTTTGATCTACCTGAATTGGATACTATGCAATCT
GATGCGATGGTAAGTATCTTTCTTTATGACATTCATGAAGATTTACAGCTTCGCTCGGCAGAATCAAGAG
GGTTTGATGTTTATGCCGGGAGGTTATTGCCTGGTTGGGTAAATATTAAATGTAACTATCTGATTACCTA
TTGGGAAGCTTCTAAGCCAGCGACTGATGCCAGCAGTCCGGATAGCCAACCTGATAACCAGGCAATACAA
GTGATGTCACAAGTATTAAATGCCTTGATTAATAATCGTCAATTGGCAGGTATTCCTGGTGCTTATACTC
AGGTTGTACCGCCTAAAGAGAGTTTAAATAGCCTGGGGAATTTCTGGCAATCACTGGGTAATCGCCCACG
GCTTTCTCTCAATTATTCAGTGACAGTACCTGTTAGCCTAAACGATGGTCAGGATAGCGCGACTCCGGTT
ACCGCGGTTTCTTCTACAGTGGAACAAACGGCATCGCTCAGTCAAGAAGTGGTTAGTCATGCTTTACGCG
AATTACTCATTACGGAATTAGGAGGAGGAGAGGATAACCGGTTGGTACTGAGTAAAGTTGAATTATCCGC
AGTGAAAGAGACGATGACTCAAGACAGTCCGGCTCAGATGATTATATTGTTGTCTGTTTCAGGCATTACA
CGACAGGAATATTTGAAGGAAATTGATAATATCTTTGATCGTTGGGTAAATAATGCTGAAGTTATTACCA
CTATTGATGATTGTGGGATTAGAATTGAAAGTATAACGAAAGATAATCTTGTAGGAATTTAAATTTTTTT
AATTAAATAAAGGAATTAATATTGATTTGATAGAGCATGTAATCAATAACTTCTATGAAAATGTTGAAAA
ACAATACACGGAAACACTTAACTTACAATTAAATTGTTAAAGGAGATGATGATAAGAATGGTCAGTCACC
AGATAAAATGATCTCTGGTCAATTTTAGGAAAGCTGAAAAAACCTGACCAAATGCGTCGTAAATTCTATG
CTTAGAAAGACTCGGTGCCAGTGTAATACCTAAGATATGGTTTTTATTTCCATATCTGTTCGAAAACTTA
GAAATAACAAGTTCAACAATAACCAGGGACTTTAAATATCGGATCCTTGTCGGGAAGATGCGTGATCTGA
TCCTTCAACTCAGCAAAAGTTCGATTTATTCAACAAAGCCGCCGTCCCGTCAAGTCAGCGTAATGCTCTG
CCAGTGTTACAACCAATTAACCAATTCTGATTAGAAAAACTCATCGAGCATCAAATGAAACTGCAATTTA
TTCATATCAGGATTATCAATACCATATTTTTGAAAAAGCCGTTTCTGTAATGAAGGAGAAAACTCACCGA
GGCAGTTCCATAGGATGGCAAGATCCTGGTATCGGTCTGCGATTCCGACTCGTCCAACATCAATACAACC
TATTAATTTCCCCTCGTCAAAAATAAGGTTATCAAGTGAGAAATCACCATGAGTGACGACTGAATCCGGT
GAGAATGGCAAAAGCTTATGCATTTCTTTCCAGACTTGTTCAACAGGCCAGCCATTACGCTCGTCATCAA
AATCACTCGCATCAACCAAACCGTTATTCATTCGTGATTGCGCCTGAGCGAGACGAAATACGCGATCGCT
GTTAAAAGGACAATTACAAACAGGAATCGAATGCAACCGGCGCAGGAACACTGCCAGCGCATCAACAATA
TTTTCACCTGAATCAGGATATTCTTCTAATACCTGGAATGCTGTTTTCCCGGGGATCGCAGTGGTGAGTA
ACCATGCATCATCAGGAGTACGGATAAAATGCTTGATGGTCGGAAGAGGCATAAATTCCGTCAGCCAGTT
TAGTCTGACCATCTCATCTGTAACATCATTGGCAACGCTACCTTTGCCATGTTTCAGAAACAACTCTGGC
GCATCGGGCTTCCCATACAATCGATAG
